>Addgene plasmid #233314 | DEXsynth:ccdb-3xHA + mcherry | addgene full sequence | sequence record 462184 | Addgene NGS Result
GCAAGACGTAGCCCAGCGCGTCGGCCGCCATGCCGGCGATAATGGCCTGCTTCTCGCCGAAACGTTTGGT
GGCGGGACCAGTGACGAAGGCTTGAGCGAGGGCGTGCAAGATTCCGAATACCGCAAGCGACAGGCCGATC
ATCGTCGCGCTCCAGCGAAAGCGGTCCTCGCCGAAAATGACCCAGAGCGCTGCCGGCACCTGTCCTACGA
GTTGCATGATAAAGAAGACAGTCATAAGTGCGGCGACGATAGTCATGCCCCGCGCCCACCGGAAGGAGCT
GACTGGGTTGAAGGCTCTCAAGGGCATCGGTCGACGCTCTCCCTTATGCGACTCCTGCATTAGGAAGCAG
CCCAGTAGTAGGTTGAGGCCGTTGAGCACCGCCGCCGCAAGGAATGGTGCATGCAAGGAGATGGCGCCCA
ACAGTCCCCCGGCCACGGGGCCTGCCACCATACCCACGCCGAAACAAGCGCTCATGAGCCCGAAGTGGCG
AGCCCGATCTTCCCCATCGGTGATGTCGGCGATATAGGCGCCAGCAACCGCACCTGTGGCGCCGGTGATG
CCGGCCACGATGCGTCCGGCGTAGAGGATCCACAGGACGGGTGTGGTCGCCATGATCGCGTAGTCGATAG
TGGCTCCAAGTAGCGAAGCGAGCAGGACTGGGCGGCGGCCAAAGCGGTCGGACAGTGCTCCGAGAACGGG
TGCGCATAGAAATTGCATCAACGCATATAGCGCTAGCAGCACGCCATAGTGACTGGCGATGCTGTCGGAA
TGGACGATATCCCGCAAGAGGCCCGGCAGTACCGGCATAACCAAGCCTATGCCTACAGCATCCAGGGTGA
CGGTGCCGAGGATGACGATGAGCGCATTGTTAGATTTCATACACGGTGCCTGACTGCGTTAGCAATTTAA
CTGTGATAAACTACCGCATTAAAGCTTATCGATGATAAGCTGTCAAACATGAGAATTCTTGAAAATATTG
CGCTGCCATTTTTGGGGTGAGGCCGTTCGCGGCCGAGGGGCGCAGCCCCTGGGGGGATGGGAGCTCGGTG
CCTTGATGTGGGCGCCGGCGGTCGAGTGGCGACGGCGCGGCTTGTCCGCGCCCTGGTAGATTGCCTGGCC
GTAGGCCAGCCATTTTTGAGCGGCCAGCGGCCGCGATAGGCCGACGCGAAGCGGCGGGGCGTAGGGAGCG
CAGCGACCGAAGGGTAGGCGCTTTTTGCAGCTCTTCGGCTGTGCGCTGGCCAGACAGTTATGCACAGGCC
AGGCGGGTTTTAAGAGTTTTAATAAGTTTTAAAGAGTTTTAGGCGGAAAAATCGCCTTTTTTCTCTTTTA
TATCAGTCACTTACATGTGTGACCGGTTCCCAATGTACGGCTTTGGGTTCCCAATGTACGGGTTCCGGTT
CCCAATGTACGGCTTTGGGTTCCCAATGTACGTGCTATCCACAGGAAAGAAGCTTTTTCGACCTTTTTCC
CCTGCTAGGGCAATTTGCCCTAGCATCTGCTCCGTACATTAGGAACCGGCGGATGCTTCGCCCTCGATCA
GGTTGCGGTAGCGCATGACTAGGATCGGGCCAGCCTGCCCCGCCTCCTCCTTCAAATCGTACTCCGGCAG
GTCATTTGACCCGATCAGCTTGCGCACGGTGAAACAGAACTTCTTGAACTCTCCGGCGCTGCCACTGCGT
TCGTAGATCGTCTTGAACAACCATCTGGCTTCTGCCTTGCCTGCGGCGCGGCGTGCCAGGCGGTAGAGAA
AACGGCCGATGCCGGGATCGATCAAAAAGTAATCGGGGTGAACCGTCAGCACGTCCGGGTTCTTGCCTTC
TGTGATCTCGCGGTACATCCAATCAGCTAGCTCGATCTCGATGTACTCCGGCCGCCCGGTTTCGCTCTTT
ACGATCTTGTAGCGGCTAATCAAGGCTTCACCCTCGGATACCGTCACCAGGCGGCCGTTCTTGGCCTTCT
TCGTACGCTGCATGGCAACGTGCGTGGTGTTTAACCGAATGCAGGTTTCTACCAGGTCGTCTTTCTGCTT
TCCGCCATCGGCTCGCCGGCAGAACTTGAGTACGTCCGCAACGTGTGGACGGAACACGCGGCCGGGCTTG
TCTCCCTTCCCTTCCCGGTATCGGTTCATGGATTCGGTTAGATGGGAAACCGCCATCAGTACCAGGTCGT
AATCCCACACACTGGCCATGCCGGCCGGCCCTGCGGAAACCTCTACGTGCCCGTCTGGAAGCTCGTAGCG
GATCACCTCGCCAGCTCGTCGGTCACGCTTCGACAGACGGAAAACGGCCACGTCCATGATGCTGCGACTA
TCGCGGGTGCCCACGTCATAGAGCATCGGAACGAAAAAATCTGGTTGCTCGTCGCCCTTGGGCGGCTTCC
TAATCGACGACGCACCGGCTGCCGGCGGTTGCCGGGATTCTTTGCGGATTCGATCAGCGGCCGCTTGCCA
CGATTCACCGGGGCGTGCTTCTGCCTCGATGCGTTGCCGCTGGGCGGCCTGCGCGGCCTTCAACTTCTCC
ACCAGGTCATCACCCAGCGCCGCGCCGATTTGTACCGGGCCGGATGGTTTGCGACCGCTCACGCCGATTC
CTCGGGCTTGGGGGTTCCAGTGCCATTGCAGGGCCGGCAGACAACCCAGCCGCTTACGCCTGGCCAACCG
CCCGTTCCTCCACACATGGGGCATTCCACGGCGTCGGTGCCTGGTTGTTCTTGATTTTCCATGCCGCCTC
CTTTAGCCGCTAAAATTCATCTACTCATTTATTCATTTGCTCATTTACTCTGGTAGCTGCGCGATGTATT
CAGATAGCAGCTCGGTAATGGTCTTGCCTTGGCGTACCGCGTACATCTTCAGCTTGGTGTGATCCTCCGC
CGGCAACTGAAAGTTGACCCGCTTCATGGCTGGCGTGTCTGCCAGGCTGGCCAACGTTGCAGCCTTGCTG
CTGCGTGCGCTCGGACGGCCGGCACTTAGCGTGTTTGTGCTTTTGCTCATTTTCTCTTTACCTCATTAAC
TCAAATGAGTTTTGATTTAATTTCAGCGGCCAGCGCCTGGACCTCGCGGGCAGCGTCGCCCTCGGGTTCT
GATTCAAGAACGGTTGTGCCGGCGGCGGCAGTGCCTGGGTAGCTCACGCGCTGCGTGATACGGGACTCAA
GAATGGGCAGCTCGTACCCGGCCAGCGCCTCGGCAACCTCACCGCCGATGCGCGTGCCTTTGATCGCCCG
CGACACGACAAAGGCCGCTTGTAGCCTTCCATCCGTGACCTCAATGCGCTGCTTAACCAGCTCCACCAGG
TCGGCGGTGGCCCATATGTCGTAAGGGCTTGGCTGCACCGGAATCAGCACGAAGTCGGCTGCCTTGATCG
CGGACACAGCCAAGTCCGCCGCCTGGGGCGCTCCGTCGATCACTACGAAGTCGCGCCGGCCGATGGCCTT
CACGTCGCGGTCAATCGTCGGGCGGTCGATGCCGACAACGGTTAGCGGTTGATCTTCCCGCACGGCCGCC
CAATCGCGGGCACTGCCCTGGGGATCGGAATCGACTAACAGAACATCGGCCCCGGCGAGTTGCAGGGCGC
GGGCTAGATGGGTTGCGATGGTCGTCTTGCCTGACCCGCCTTTCTGGTTAAGTACAGCGATAACCTTCAT
GCGTTCCCCTTGCGTATTTGTTTATTTACTCATCGCATCATATACGCAGCGACCGCATGACGCAAGCTGT
TTTACTCAAATACACATCACCTTTTTAGACGGCGGCGCTCGGTTTCTTCAGCGGCCAAGCTGGCCGGCCA
GGCCGCCAGCTTGGCATCAGACAAACCGGCCAGGATTTCATGCAGCCGCACGGCTGATGGGCTGCCTGTA
TCGAGTGGTGATTTTGTGCCGAGCTGCCGGTCGGGGAGCTGTTGGCTGGCTGGTGGCAGGATATATTGTG
GTGTAAACAAATTGACGCTTAGACAACTTAATAACACATTGCGGACGTTTTTAATGTACTGGGGTGGATG
CAGTGGGCCCCACTCTGTGGAAGACAATGCCTCCGGAGTAACAGATAAAGCGAAGCTTGAAGGTGCATGT
GACTCCGTCAAGATTACGAAACCGCCAACTACCACGCAAATTGCAATTCTCAATTTCCTAGAAGGACTCT
CCGAAAATGCATCCAATACCAAATATTACCCGTGTCATAGGCACCAAGTGACACCATACATGAACACGCG
TCACAATATGACTGGAGAAGGGTTCCACACCTTATGCTATAAAACGCCCCACACCCCTCCTCCTTCCTTC
GCAGTTCAATTCCAATATATTCCATTCTCTCTGTGTATTTCCCTACCTCTCCCTTCAAGGTTAGTCGATT
TCTTCTGTTTTTCTTCTTCGTTCTTTCCATGAATTGTGTATGTTCTTTGATCAATACGATGTTGATTTGA
TTGTGTTTTGTTTGGTTTCATCGATCTTCAATTTTCATAATCAGATTCAGCTTTTATTATCTTTACAACA
ACGTCCTTAATTTGATGATTCTTTAATCGTAGATTTGCTCTAATTAGAGCTTTTTCATGTCAGATCCCTT
TACAACAAGCCTTAATTGTTGATTCATTAATCGTAGATTAGGGCTTTTTTCATTGATTACTTCAGATCCG
TTAAACGTAACCATAGATCAGGGCTTTTTCATGAATTACTTCAGATCCGTTAAACAACAGCCTTATTTTT
TATACTTCTGTGGTTTTTCAAGAAATTGTTCAGATCCGTTGACAAAAAGCCTTATTCGTTGATTCTATAT
CGTTTTTCGAGAGATATTGCTCAGATCTGTTAGCAACTGCCTTGTTTGTTGATTCTATTGCCGTGGATTA
GGGTTTTTTTTCACGAGATTGCTTCAGATCCGTACTTAAGATTACGTAATGGATTTTGATTCTGATTTAT
CTGTGATTGTTGACTCGACAGCGGCCGCACCGGCGCGCCATGGCAGATCCAATGAAGCTACTGTCTTCTA
TCGAACAAGCATGCGATATTTGCCGACTTAAAAAGCTCAAGTGCTCCAAAGAAAAACCGAAGTGCGCCAA
GTGTCTGAAGAACAACTGGGAGTGTCGCTACTCTCCCAAAACCAAAAGATCTCCGCTGACTAGGGCACAT
CTGACAGAAGTGGAATCAAGGCTAGAAAGACTGGAACAGCTATTTCTACTGATTTTTCCAAGGTCGAGCG
CCCCCCCGACCGATGTCAGCCTGGGGGACGAGCTCCACTTAGACGGCGAGGACGTGGCGATGGCGCATGC
CGACGCGCTAGACGATTTCGATCTGGACATGTTGGGGGACGGGGATTCCCCGGGTCCGGGATTTACCCCC
CACGACTCCGCCCCCTACGGCGCTCTGGATATGGCCGACTTCGAGTTTGAGCAGATGTTTACCGATGCCC
TTGGAATTGACGAGTACGGTGGGGATCCAATTCAGCAAGCCACTGCAGGAGTCTCACAAGACACTTCGGA
AAATCCTAACAAAACAATAGTTCCTGCTGCATTACCACAGCTCACCCCTACCTTGGTGTCACTGCTGGAG
GTGATTGAACCCGAGGTGTTGTATGCAGGATATGATAGCTCTGTTCCAGATTCAGCATGGAGAATTATGA
CCACACTCAACATGTTAGGTGGGCGTCAAGTGATTGCAGCAGTGAAATGGGCAAAGGCGATACCAGGCTT
CAGAAACTTACACCTGGATGACCAAATGACCCTGCTACAGTACTCATGGATGTTTCTCATGGCATTTGCC
CTGGGTTGGAGATCATACAGACAATCAAGTGGAAACCTGCTCTGCTTTGCTCCTGATCTGATTATTAATG
AGCAGAGAATGTCTCTACCCTGCATGTATGACCAATGTAAACACATGCTGTTTGTCTCCTCTGAATTACA
AAGATTGCAGGTATCCTATGAAGAGTATCTCTGTATGAAAACCTTACTGCTTCTCTCCTCAGTTCCTAAG
GAAGGTCTGAAGAGCCAAGAGTTATTTGATGAGATTCGAATGACTTATATCAAAGAGCTAGGAAAAGCCA
TCGTCAAAAGGGAAGGGAACTCCAGTCAGAACTGGCAACGGTTTTACCAACTGACAAAGCTTCTGGACTC
CATGCATGAGGTGGTTGAGAATCTCCTTACCTACTGCTTCCAGACATTTTTGGATAAGACCATGAGTATT
GAATTCCCAGAGATGTTAGCTGAAATCATCACTAATCAGATACCAAAATATTCAAATGGAAATATCAAAA
AGCTTCTGTTTCATCAAAAATGACTCGACCTAACTGAGTAAGCTAGCTTGTTCGAGTATTATGGCATTGG
GAAAACTGTTTTTCTTGTACCATTTGTTGTGCTTGTAATTTACTGTGTTTTTTATTCGGTTTTCGCTATC
GAACTGTGAAATGGAAATGGATGGAGAAGAGTTAATGAATGATATGGTCCTTTTGTTCATTCTCAAATTA
ATATTATTTGTTTTTTCTCTTATTTGTTGTGTGTTGAATTTGAAATTATAAGAGATATGCAAACATTTTG
TTTTGAGTAAAAATGTGTCAAATCGTGGCCTCTAATGACCGAAGTTAATATGAGGAGTAAAACACTAGAT
CCCCAAACAAGCTTGAAACTGAAGGCGGGAAACGACAATCTGATCATGAGCGGAGAATTAAGGGAGTCAC
GTTATGACCCCCGCCGATGACGCGGGACAAGCCGTTTTACGTTTGGAACTGACATATGAAAATATTTTTT
AATGCATTTTATGACTTGCCAATTGATTGACAACATGCATCAATCCGCGGTTATGACTCTCTTAAGAGAG
TCATGAATTCGAGCGGGAATTGATCCCCCCTCGACAGCTTGCATGCCGGTCGACTCTAGAGGATCCGGGT
GACAGCCCTCCGACGGGTGACAGCCCTCCGACGGGTGACAGCCCTCCGAATTCTAGAGGATCCGGGTGAC
AGCCCTCCGACGGGTGACAGCCCTCCGACGGGTGACAGCCCTCCGAATTCGAGCTCAGTACCCGGGGATC
TGTCGACCTCGATCGAGATCTTCGCAAGACCCTTCCTCTATATAAGGAAGTTCATTTCATTTGGAGAGGA
CACGCTGAAGCTAGTCGACTCTAGCCTCGAATCCTTAGGTACCACAAGTTTGTACAAAAAAGCTGAACGA
GAAACGTAAAATGATATAAATATCAATATATTAAATTAGATTTTGCATAAAAAACAGACTACATAATACT
GTAAAACACAACATATCCAGTCACTATGGCGGCCCTCGAGGGCCGCATTAGGCACCCCAGGCTTTACACT
TTATGCTTCCGGCTCGTATAATGTGTGGATTTTGAGTTAGGATCCGTCGAGATTTTCAGGAGCTAAGGAA
GCTAAAATGGAGAAAAAAATCACTGGATATACCACCGTTGATATATCCCAATGGCATCGTAAAGAACATT
TTGAGGCATTTCAGTCAGTTGCTCAATGTACCTATAACCAGACCGTTCAGCTGGATATTACGGCCTTTTT
AAAGACCGTAAAGAAAAATAAGCACAAGTTTTATCCGGCCTTTATTCACATTCTTGCCCGCCTGATGAAT
GCTCATCCGGAATTCCGTATGGCAATGAAAGACGGTGAGCTGGTGATATGGGATAGTGTTCACCCTTGTT
ACACCGTTTTCCATGAGCAAACTGAAACGTTTTCATCGCTCTGGAGTGAATACCACGACGATTTCCGGCA
GTTTCTACACATATATTCGCAAGATGTGGCGTGTTACGGTGAAAACCTGGCCTATTTCCCTAAAGGGTTT
ATTGAGAATATGTTTTTCGTCTCAGCCAATCCCTGGGTGAGTTTCACCAGTTTTGATTTAAACGTGGCCA
ATATGGACAACTTCTTCGCCCCCGTTTTCACCATGGGCAAATATTATACGCAAGGCGACAAGGTGCTGAT
GCCGCTGGCGATTCAGGTTCATCATGCCGTTTGTGATGGCTTCCATGTCGGCAGAATGCTTAATGAATTA
CAACAGTACTGCGATGAGTGGCAGGGCGGGGCGTAAAGATCTGGATCCGGCTTACTAAAAGCCAGATAAC
AGTATGCGTATTTGCGCGCTGATTTTTGCGGTATAAGAATATATACTGATATGTATACCCGAAGTATGTC
AAAAAGAGGTATGCTATGAAGCAGCGTATTACAGTGACAGTTGACAGCGACAGCTATCAGTTGCTCAAGG
CATATATGATGTCAATATCTCCGGTCTGGTAAGCACAACCATGCAGAATGAAGCCCGTCGTCTGCGTGCC
GAACGCTGGAAAGCGGAAAATCAGGAAGGGATGGCTGAGGTCGCCCGGTTTATTGAAATGAACGGCTCTT
TTGCTGACGAGAACAGGGGCTGGTGAAATGCAGTTTAAGGTTTACACCTATAAAAGAGAGAGCCGTTATC
GTCTGTTTGTGGATGTACAGAGTGATATTATTGACACGCCCGGGCGACGGATGGTGATCCCCCTGGCCAG
TGCACGTCTGCTGTCAGATAAAGTCTCCCGTGAACTTTACCCGGTGGTGCATATCGGGGATGAAAGCTGG
CGCATGATGACCACCGATATGGCCAGTGTGCCGGTCTCCGTTATCGGGGAAGAAGTGGCTGATCTCAGCC
ACCGCGAAAATGACATCAAAAACGCCATTAACCTGATGTTCTGGGGAATATAAATGTCAGGCTCCCTTAT
ACACAGCCAGTCTGCAGGTCGACCATAGTGACTGGATATGTTGTGTTTTACAGTATTATGTAGTCTGTTT
TTTATGCAAAATCTAATTTAATATATTGATATTTATATCATTTTACGTTTCTCGTTCAGCTTTCTTGTAC
AAAGTGGTTGATAACAGCGGGTTAATTAACATCTTTTACCCATACGATGTTCCTGACTATGCGGGCTATC
CCTATGACGTCCCGGACTATGCAGGATCCTATCCATATGACGTTCCAGATTACGCTGCTCAGTGCAGCGC
TTAGCCTAGGTTCGGTTCGAGTATTATGGCATTGGGAAAACTGTTTTTCTTGTACCATTTGTTGTGCTTG
TAATTTACTGTGTTTTTTATTCGGTTTTCGCTATCGAACTGTGAAATGGAAATGGATGGAGAAGAGTTAA
TGAATGATATGGTCCTTTTGTTCATTCTCAAATTAATATTATTTGTTTTTTCTCTTATTTGTTGTGTGTT
GAATTTGAAATTATAAGAGATATGCAAACATTTTGTTTTGAGTAAAAATGTGTCAAATCAAGGTTCCAGA
AGGTAATTATCCAAGATGTAGCATCAAGAATCCAATGTTTACGGGAAAAACTATGGAAGTATTATGTGAG
CTCAGCAAGAAGCAGATCAATATGCGGCACATATGCAACCTATGTTCAAAAATGAAGAATGTACAGATAC
AAGATCCTATACTGCCAGAATACGAAGAAGAATACGTAGAAATTGAAAAAGAAGAACCAGGCGAAGAAAA
GAATCTTGAAGACGTAAGCACTGACGACAACAATGAAAAGAAGAAGATAAGGTCGGTGATTGTGAAAGAG
ACATAGAGGACACATGTAAGGTGGAAAATGTAAGGGCGGAAAGTAACCTTATCACAAAGGAATCTTATCC
CCCACTACTTATCCTTTTATATTTTTCCGTGTCATTTTTGCCCTTGAGTTTTCCTATATAAGGAACCAAG
TTCGGCATTTGTGAAAACAAGAAAAAATTTGGTGTAAGCTATTTTCTTTGAAGTACTGAGGATACAACTT
CAGAGAAATTTGTAAGTTTGTGATCCGCAAACAAAAATGGTGAGCAAGGGCGAGGAGGATAACATGGCCA
TCATCAAGGAGTTCATGCGCTTCAAGGTGCACATGGAGGGCTCCGTGAACGGCCACGAGTTCGAGATCGA
GGGCGAGGGCGAGGGCCGCCCCTACGAGGGCACCCAGACCGCCAAGCTGAAGGTGACCAAGGGTGGCCCC
CTGCCCTTCGCCTGGGACATCCTGTCCCCTCAGTTCATGTACGGCTCCAAGGCCTACGTGAAGCACCCCG
CCGACATCCCCGACTACTTGAAGCTGTCCTTCCCCGAGGGCTTCAAGTGGGAGCGCGTGATGAACTTCGA
GGACGGCGGCGTGGTGACCGTGACCCAGGACTCCTCCCTGCAGGACGGCGAGTTCATCTACAAGGTGAAG
CTGCGCGGCACCAACTTCCCCTCCGACGGCCCCGTAATGCAGAAGAAGACCATGGGCTGGGAGGCCTCCT
CCGAGCGGATGTACCCCGAGGACGGCGCCCTGAAGGGCGAGATCAAGCAGAGGCTGAAGCTGAAGGACGG
CGGCCACTACGACGCTGAGGTCAAGACCACCTACAAGGCCAAGAAGCCCGTGCAGCTGCCCGGCGCCTAC
AACGTCAACATCAAGTTGGACATCACCTCCCACAACGAGGACTACACCATCGTGGAACAGTACGAACGCG
CCGAGGGCCGCCACTCCACCGGCGGCATGGACGAGCTGTACAAGTGAGATGTGCAGATCGTTCAAACATT
TGGCAATAAAGTTTCTTAAGATTGAATCCTGTTGCCGGTCTTGCGATGATTATCATATAATTTCTGTTGA
ATTACGTTAAGCATGTAATAATTAACATGTAATGCATGACGTTATTTATGAGATGGGTTTTTATGATTAG
AGTCCCGCAATTATACATTTAATACGCGATAGAAAACAAAATATAGCGCGCAAACTAGGATAAATTATCG
CGCGCGGTGTCATCTATGTTACTAGATCCGATGATAAGCTGTCAAACATGAGGGACACGAAGTGGTTTAA
ACTATCAGTGTTTGACAGGATATATTGGCGGGTAAACCTAAGAGAAAAGAGCGTTTATTAGAATAATCGG
ATATTTAAAAGGGCGTGAAAAGGTTTATCCGTTCGTCCATTTGTATGTGCCAACCACAGGAACCGTAAAA
AGGCCGCGTTGCTGGCGTTTTTCCATAGGCTCCGCCCCCCTGACGAGCATCACAAAAATCGACGCTCAAG
TCAGAGGTGGCGAAACCCGACAGGACTATAAAGATACCAGGCGTTTCCCCCTGGAAGCTCCCTCGTGCGC
TCTCCTGTTCCGACCCTGCCGCTTACCGGATACCTGTCCGCCTTTCTCCCTTCGGGAAGCGTGGCGCTTT
CTCATAGCTCACGCTGTAGGTATCTCAGTTCGGTGTAGGTCGTTCGCTCCAAGCTGGGCTGTGTGCACGA
ACCCCCCGTTCAGCCCGACCGCTGCGCCTTATCCGGTAACTATCGTCTTGAGTCCAACCCGGTAAGACAC
GACTTATCGCCACTGGCAGCAGCCACTGGTAACAGGATTAGCAGAGCGAGGTATGTAGGCGGTGCTACAG
AGTTCTTGAAGTGGTGGCCTAACTACGGCTACACTAGAAGGACAGTATTTGGTATCTGCGCTCTGCTGAA
GCCAGTTACCTTCGGAAAAAGAGTTGGTAGCTCTTGATCCGGCAAACAAACCACCGCTGGTAGCGGTGGT
TTTTTTGTTTGCAAGCAGCAGATTACGCGCAGAAAAAAAGGATCTCAAGAAGATCCTTTGATCTTTTCTA
CGGGGTCTGACGCTCAGTGGAACGAAAACTCACGTTAAGGGATTTTGGTCATGAGATTATCAAAAAGGAT
CTTCACCTAGATCCTTTTAAATTAAAAATGAAGTTTTAAATCAATCTAAAGTATATATGAGTAAACTTGG
TCTGACAGCTAAAACAATTCATCCAGTAAAATATAATCGAATATTATGCGCACCCGTGGCCAGGACCCAA
CGCTGCCCGAGATGCGCCGCGTGCGGCTGCTGGAGATGGCGGACGCGATGGATATGTTCTGCCAAGGGTT
GGTTTGCGCATTCACAGTTCTCCGCAAGAATTGATTGGCTCCAATTCTTGGAGTGGTGAATCCGTTAGCG
AGGTGCCGCCGGCTTCCATTCAGGTCGAGGTGGCCCGGCTCCATGCACCGCGACGCAACGCGGGGAGGCA
GACAAGGTATAGGGCGGCGCCTACAATCCATGCCAACCCGTTCCATGTGCTCGCCGAGGCGGCATAAATC
GCCGTGACGATCAGCGGTCCAATGATCGAAGTTAGGCTGGTAAGAGCCGCGAGCGATCCTTGAAGCTGTC
CCTGATGGTCGTCATCTACCTGCCTGGACAGCATGGCCTGCAACGCGGGCATCCCGATGCCGCCGGAAGC
GAGAAGAATCATAATGGGGAAGGCCATCCAGCCTCGCGTCGCGAACGCCA
Features (pLannotate 1.2.2; 36 found; start..end, strand, type, name):
    928..956     -  promoter       tet promoter: E. coli promoter for tetracycline efflux protein gene
    983..1043    -  rep_origin     oriV (fragment): incP origin of replication
   1249..1443    -  rep_origin     pVS1 oriV: origin of replication for the Pseudomonas plasmid pVS1 (Heeb et al., 2000)
   1509..2582    -  CDS            pVS1 RepA: replication protein from the Pseudomonas plasmid pVS1 (Heeb et al., 2000)
   3011..3640    -  CDS            pVS1 StaA: stability protein from the Pseudomonas plasmid pVS1 (Heeb et al., 2000)
   3904..3928    +  misc_feature   LB T-DNA repeat: left border repeat from nopaline C58 T-DNA
   4952..5169    +  CDS            GAL4 DNA binding domain (fragment): DNA binding domain of the GAL4 transcriptional activator; Saccharomyces cerevisiae GAL4 (truncated)
   5180..5413    +  CDS            VP16 AD: transcriptional activation domain of herpes simplex virus protein VP16 (Triezenberg et al., 1988; Cousens et al., 1989); UL48
   5420..6250    +  CDS            Nr3c1 (fragment): GCR_RAT - Also known as Grl. Experimental evidence at protein level: Swiss-Prot protein existence level 1. [Isoform A]: Has transcriptional activation and repression activity. Mediates glucocorticoid-induced apoptosis. Promotes accurate chromosome segregation during mitosis. May act as a tumor suppressor. May play a negative role in adipogenesis through the regulation of lipolytic and antilipogenic gene expression. From Rattus norvegicus (Rat).
   6280..6576    +  terminator     E9 terminator (fragment): terminator and polyadenylation signal from the pea rbcS-E9 gene
   6705..6763    +  terminator     E9 terminator (fragment): terminator and polyadenylation signal from the pea rbcS-E9 gene
   6838..6856    -  misc_feature   MCS (fragment): pUC18/19 multiple cloning site
   6856..6873    +  protein_bind   UAS (fragment): upstream activating sequence mediating Gal4-dependent induction Gal4
   6874..6891    +  protein_bind   UAS (fragment): upstream activating sequence mediating Gal4-dependent induction Gal4
   6892..6910    +  protein_bind   UAS (fragment): upstream activating sequence mediating Gal4-dependent induction Gal4
   6923..6940    +  protein_bind   UAS (fragment): upstream activating sequence mediating Gal4-dependent induction Gal4
   6941..6958    +  protein_bind   UAS (fragment): upstream activating sequence mediating Gal4-dependent induction Gal4
   6959..6977    +  protein_bind   UAS (fragment): upstream activating sequence mediating Gal4-dependent induction Gal4
   6975..7000    +  misc_feature   MCS (fragment): pUC18/19 multiple cloning site
   7024..7070    +  promoter       minimal CaMV 35S promoter: minimal 35S promoter from cauliflower mosaic virus
   7114..7238    +  protein_bind   attR1: mutant version of attR; recombination site for the Gateway® LR reaction LR Clonase™
   7273..7303    +  promoter       lac UV5 promoter: E. coli lac promoter with an "up" mutation
   7327..7356    +  promoter       cat promoter (fragment): promoter of the E. coli cat gene encoding chloramphenicol acetyltransferase
   7357..8016    +  CDS            CmR: chloramphenicol acetyltransferase; cat; confers resistance to chloramphenicol
   8195..8353    +  CDS            ccdA (fragment): CCDA_ECO57 - Also known as H, letA. Experimental evidence at protein level: Swiss-Prot protein existence level 1. Antitoxin component of a type II toxin-antitoxin (TA) system which inhibits the post-segregational killing (PSK) of plasmid-free cells, also referred to as a plasmid addiction system. Binds to and blocks the activity of CcdB; will also remove bound CcdB protein from the CcdB-GyrA complex by forming a CcdA-CcdB complex, a process termed rejuvenation. Functions as a transcriptional corepressor for the ccdAB operon, repression also requires CcdB (By similarity). From Escherichia coli
   8358..8660    +  CDS            ccdB: CCDB_ECOLI - Also known as G, letB, letD. Experimental evidence at protein level: Swiss-Prot protein existence level 1. Toxic component of a type II toxin-antitoxin (TA) system, functioning in plasmid maintainence. Responsible for the post- segregational killing (PSK) of plasmid-free cells, also referred to as a plasmid addiction system. Half-life of over 2 hours. Cell killing by CcdB is accompanied by filamentation, defects in chromosome and plasmid segregation, defects in cell division, formation of anucleate cells, decreased DNA synthesis and plasmid loss. Interferes with the activity of DN
   8704..8828    -  protein_bind   attR2: mutant version of attR; recombination site for the Gateway® LR reaction LR Clonase™
   8857..8946    +  CDS            3xHA: three tandem HA epitope tags
   8975..9229    +  terminator     E9 terminator (fragment): terminator and polyadenylation signal from the pea rbcS-E9 gene
   9224..9523    +  CDS            IBMP_CSVMV (fragment): Protein inferred from homology: Swiss-Prot protein existence level 3. Enhances the translation of downstream ORFs on polycistronic mRNAs derived from cassava vein mosaic virus. From Cassava vein mosaic virus (CsVMV).
   9767..10474   +  CDS            mCherry: mCherry is a basic (constitutively fluorescent) red fluorescent protein published in 2004, derived from Discosoma sp.. It is reported to be a very rapidly-maturing monomer with low acid sensitivity.
  10486..10738   +  terminator     NOS terminator: nopaline synthase terminator and poly(A) signal
  10793..10817   +  misc_feature   RB T-DNA repeat: right border repeat from nopaline C58 T-DNA
  10940..11528   -  rep_origin     ori: high-copy-number ColE1/pMB1/pBR322/pUC origin of replication
  11699..11727   -  CDS            KanR (fragment): aminoglycoside phosphotransferase; aphA-3; confers resistance to kanamycin
  11920..880     -  CDS            TcR (across the origin): tetracycline efflux protein; tet; confers resistance to tetracycline
