[The description below was written by a language model from this plasmid's Addgene catalogue record and pLannotate feature annotations shown in this document.]
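Description:
DEXsynth:ccdb-3xHA + mcherry is a Gateway destination vector built on the pICH75322 backbone and organised as a plant binary (T-DNA) plasmid of about 12.2 kb. Outside the T-DNA borders it carries a high-copy ColE1/pUC-type origin for E. coli together with the pVS1 origin, RepA and StaA stability functions, which typically support maintenance in Agrobacterium. A tetracycline efflux gene provides backbone selection. Only a short kanamycin-resistance remnant is annotated. Chloramphenicol resistance comes from the Gateway cassette itself, and because that cassette encodes the CcdB toxin, the empty vector is propagated in a ccdB-tolerant strain.

Between the nopaline-type left and right borders sit three units. The first encodes a chimeric GVG-type transcription factor that fuses a GAL4 DNA-binding domain, the VP16 activation domain and a fragment of the rat glucocorticoid receptor, followed by pea rbcS-E9 terminator sequence. The promoter driving this activator is not annotated in the feature table. Dexamethasone binding to the receptor portion activates the factor, which then acts on six GAL4 UAS repeats placed upstream of a minimal CaMV 35S promoter. This inducible promoter leads into the attR1–CmR–ccdB–attR2 cassette. An LR reaction replaces the cassette with a gene of interest, which is then fused in frame to a C-terminal 3xHA tag and terminated by E9 sequence. The third unit expresses mCherry with a NOS terminator. The sequence upstream of it matches cassava vein mosaic virus, which may represent a CsVMV promoter, though it is not annotated as one. mCherry serves as a visual marker of transformed tissue. The design suits dexamethasone-controlled expression of HA-tagged proteins in plants.
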