Addgene plasmid #233314: DEXsynth:ccdb-3xHA + mcherry
Purpose: GATEWAY compatible vector with a dexamethasone (DEX)-inducible promoter driving in frame epitope fusion of 3xHA tag paired with ccdb selection toxin and mCherry marker
Depositing lab: Thomas Baum. Depositing organization: Iowa State University.
Backbone
  Vector backbone: pICH75322
  Vector type: Gateway destination
Growth in bacteria
  Bacterial resistance: Chloramphenicol and Tetracycline, 25 & 10 μg/mL
  Growth temperature: 37°C
  Growth strain: ccdB Survival
  Copy number: High Copy
Gene/Insert
  Gene/Insert name: DEXsynth:ccdb-3xHA + mcherry
  Species: Other
  Tag / fusion protein: 3xHA (C terminal on insert)
  Cloning method: Gateway Cloning
Terms and licenses: Academic/Nonprofit Terms; Industry Terms: Not Available to Industry
Depositor comments: This plasmid contains the Gateway technology from Invitrogen; Invitrogen requires purchasing of Gateway Clonase for carrying out the Gateway recombinational cloning reaction http://www.invitrogen.comPlease note that the full plasmid sequence is provided as a reference only, and may not match the exact sequence of the plasmid.
How to cite: DEXsynth:ccdb-3xHA + mcherry was a gift from Thomas Baum (Addgene plasmid # 233314 ; http://n2t.net/addgene:233314 ; RRID:Addgene_233314)
